Addgene plasmid #163781: pRRL-MND-hCard11 K69L-T2A-GFP
Purpose: Expression of K69L CARD domain variant
Depositing lab: Richard James. Depositing organization: Seattle Children's Hospital and Research Institute. Publication: Multiplexed Functional Assessment of Genetic Variants in CARD11. Meitlis I, Allenspach EJ, Bauman BM, Phan IQ, Dabbah G, Schmitt EG, Camp ND, Torgerson TR, Nickerson DA, Bamshad MJ, Hagin D, Luthers CR, Stinson JR, Gray J, Lundgren I, Church JA, Butte MJ, Jordan MB, Aceves SS, Schwartz DM, Milner JD, Schuval S, Skoda-Smith S, Cooper MA, Starita LM, Rawlings DJ, Snow AL, James RG. Am J Hum Genet. 2020 Nov 12. pii: S0002-9297(20)30373-6. doi: 10.1016/j.ajhg.2020.10.015. PubMed 33202260.
Backbone
  Vector backbone: PRRL
  Vector type: Lentiviral
Growth in bacteria
  Bacterial resistance: Ampicillin, 100 μg/mL
  Growth temperature: 37°C
  Growth strain: NEB Stable
  Copy number: High Copy
Gene/Insert
  Gene/Insert name: CARD11
  Species: H. sapiens (human)
  Mutation: K69L
  Entrez Gene: CARD11 (a.k.a. BENTA, BIMP3, CARMA1, IMD11, IMD11A, PPBL)
  Promoter: MND
  Cloning method: Gibson Cloning
Terms and licenses: Academic/Nonprofit Terms; Industry Terms: Not Available to Industry
How to cite: pRRL-MND-hCard11 K69L-T2A-GFP was a gift from Richard James (Addgene plasmid # 163781 ; http://n2t.net/addgene:163781 ; RRID:Addgene_163781)
