[The description below was written by a language model from this plasmid's Addgene catalogue record and pLannotate feature annotations shown in this document.]
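Description:
pRRL-MND-hCard11 K69L-T2A-GFP is a third-generation, self-inactivating HIV-1 lentiviral transfer plasmid built on the pRRL backbone for expressing a human CARD11 (CARMA1) variant in mammalian cells. It is propagated in E. coli through a high-copy ColE1/pUC-type origin with ampicillin selection (AmpR). The backbone also carries an f1 origin, an SV40 origin and poly(A) signal, and remnants of lac and T7/T3 cloning-vector sequence. Genomic RNA for packaging is transcribed from a chimeric RSV promoter fused to a truncated 5' LTR, which removes the need for Tat. This is followed by the Ψ packaging signal with a gag fragment, the Rev response element for Rev-dependent nuclear export, and the cPPT/CTS. The ΔU3 3' LTR inactivates the viral promoter after integration, so expression depends on the internal promoter.

The record names that internal promoter as MND, a modified retroviral LTR-derived promoter. The feature table does not label it as such, but the Moloney murine leukemia virus LTR fragment annotated just upstream of the insert is consistent with it. The adjoining short "TRE3GV fragment" call is probably partial homology rather than a Tet-responsive element. The promoter drives the CARD11 coding sequence carrying the K69L substitution in the CARD domain, followed by EGFP. The construct name indicates that a T2A self-cleaving peptide links them, fitting the short unannotated gap between the two reading frames, so the two proteins are made separately from one transcript and green fluorescence marks transduced cells. A WPRE downstream enhances transcript stability and expression. The stated purpose is expression of the K69L CARD domain variant, and the associated study concerns multiplexed functional assessment of CARD11 genetic variants.
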