Features (pLannotate 1.2.2; 27 found; start..end, strand, type, name):
     85..3546    +  CDS            CARD11: CAR11_HUMAN - Also known as CARMA1 From Homo sapiens (Human).
   3610..4326    +  CDS            EGFP: EGFP is a basic (constitutively fluorescent) green fluorescent protein published in 1996, derived from Aequorea victoria. It is reported to be a rapidly-maturing weak dimer with moderate acid sensitivity.
   4343..4931    +  misc_feature   WPRE: woodchuck hepatitis virus posttranscriptional regulatory element
   4948..5016    +  CDS            nef (fragment): NEF_HV1Z2 - Experimental evidence at protein level: Swiss-Prot protein existence level 1. Extracellular Nef protein targets CD4(+) T-lymphocytes for apoptosis by interacting with CXCR4 surface receptors. From Human immunodeficiency virus type 1 group M subtype D (isolate Z2/CDC-Z34) (HIV-1).
   5018..5251    +  LTR            3' LTR (ΔU3): self-inactivating 3' long terminal repeat (LTR) from HIV-1
   5323..5444    +  polyA_signal   SV40 poly(A) signal: SV40 polyadenylation signal
   5484..5619    +  rep_origin     SV40 ori: SV40 origin of replication
   5640..5658    -  promoter       T7 promoter: promoter for bacteriophage T7 RNA polymerase
   5666..5821    +  CDS            lacZα (fragment): LacZα fragment of β-galactosidase; lacZ fragment
   5826..6254    +  rep_origin     f1 ori (sequence partly withheld): f1 bacteriophage origin of replication; arrow indicates direction of (+) strand synthesis
   6307..6411    +  promoter       AmpR promoter: bla
   6412..7272    +  CDS            AmpR: β-lactamase; bla; confers resistance to ampicillin, carbenicillin, and related antibiotics
   7443..8031    +  rep_origin     ori: high-copy-number ColE1/pMB1/pBR322/pUC origin of replication
   8214..8306    +  CDS            lacI (fragment): lac repressor; lacI; The lac repressor binds to the lac operator to inhibit transcription in E. coli. This inhibition can be relieved by adding lactose or isopropyl-β-D-thiogalactopyranoside (IPTG).
   8319..8340    +  protein_bind   CAP binding site: CAP binding activates transcription in the presence of cAMP. E. coli catabolite activator protein
   8355..8385    +  promoter       lac promoter: promoter for the E. coli lac operon
   8389..8411    +  protein_bind   lac operator (fragment): The lac repressor binds to the lac operator to inhibit transcription in E. coli. This inhibition can be relieved by adding lactose or isopropyl-β-D-thiogalactopyranoside (IPTG). lac repressor encoded by lacI
   8454..8472    +  promoter       T3 promoter: promoter for bacteriophage T3 RNA polymerase
   8500..8726    +  promoter       RSV promoter: Rous sarcoma virus enhancer/promoter
   8727..8907    +  LTR            5' LTR (truncated): truncated 5' long terminal repeat (LTR) from HIV-1
   8954..9079    +  misc_feature   HIV-1 Ψ: packaging signal of human immunodeficiency virus type 1
   9063..9401    +  CDS            HIV-1 gag (fragment): gag protein from human immunodeficiency virus 1; gag
   9571..9804    +  misc_feature   RRE: The Rev response element (RRE) of HIV-1 allows for Rev-dependent mRNA export from the nucleus to the cytoplasm.
  10181..10281   +  CDS            Rev (fragment): human immunodeficiency virus 1 (HIV-1) Rev protein; rev; enhances nuclear export of unspliced and incompletely spliced viral mRNAs
  10300..10417   +  misc_feature   cPPT/CTS: central polypurine tract and central termination sequence of HIV-1
  10446..10740   +  LTR            LTR (fragment): long terminal repeat from Moloney murine leukemia virus
  10740..33      +  promoter       TRE3GV promoter (fragment) (across the origin): 3rd-generation Tet-responsive promoter that can be activated by binding of Tet-On® 3G, optimized for retroviral and lentiviral vectors
>Addgene plasmid #163781 | pRRL-MND-hCard11 K69L-T2A-GFP | addgene full sequence | sequence record 323588 | Addgene NGS Result
AGCTCGTTTAGTGAACCGTCAGATCGCCTGGAGACGCCATCCACGCTGTTTTGACTTCCATAGAAGGATC
TCGACGCCGCCACCATGCCAGGAGGAGGGCCAGAGATGGATGACTACATGGAGACGCTGAAGGATGAAGA
GGACGCCTTGTGGGAGAATGTGGAGTGTAACCGGCACATGCTCAGCCGCTATATCAACCCTGCCAAGCTC
ACGCCCTACCTGCGTCAGTGTAAGGTCATTGATGAGCAGGATGAAGATGAAGTGCTTAATGCCCCTATGC
TGCCATCCCTGATCAACCGAGCAGGCCGGCTGTTGGACATTCTACATACCAAGGGGCAAAGGGGCTATGT
GGTCTTCTTGGAGAGCCTAGAATTTTATTACCCAGAACTGTACAAACTGGTGACTGGGAAAGAGCCCACT
CGGAGATTCTCCACCATTGTGGTGGAGGAAGGCCACGAGGGCCTCACGCACTTCCTGATGAACGAGGTCA
TCAAGCTGCAGCAGCAGATGAAGGCCAAGGACCTGCAACGCTGCGAGCTGCTGGCCAGGTTGCGGCAGCT
GGAGGATGAGAAGAAGCAGATGACGCTGACGCGCGTGGAGCTGCTAACCTTCCAGGAGCGGTACTACAAG
ATGAAGGAAGAGCGGGACAGCTACAATGACGAGCTGGTCAAGGTGAAGGACGACAACTACAACTTAGCCA
TGCGCTACGCACAGCTCAGTGAGGAGAAGAACATGGCGGTCATGAGGAGCCGAGACCTCCAACTCGAGAT
CGATCAGCTAAAGCACCGGTTGAATAAGATGGAGGAGGAATGTAAGCTGGAGAGAAATCAGTCTCTAAAA
CTGAAGAATGACATTGAAAATCGGCCCAAGAAGGAGCAGGTTCTGGAACTGGAGCGGGAGAATGAAATGC
TGAAGACCAAAAACCAGGAGCTGCAGTCCATCATCCAGGCCGGGAAGCGCAGCCTGCCAGACTCAGACAA
GGCCATCCTGGACATCTTGGAACACGACCGCAAGGAGGCCCTGGAGGACAGGCAGGAGCTGGTCAACAGG
ATCTACAACCTGCAGGAGGAGGCCCGCCAGGCAGAGGAGCTGCGAGACAAGTACCTGGAGGAGAAGGAGG
ACCTGGAGCTCAAGTGCTCGACCCTGGGAAAGGACTGTGAAATGTACAAGCACCGCATGAACACGGTCAT
GCTGCAGCTGGAGGAGGTGGAGCGGGAGCGGGACCAGGCCTTCCACTCCCGAGATGAAGCTCAGACACAG
TACTCGCAGTGCTTAATCGAAAAGGACAAGTACAGGAAGCAGATCCGCGAGCTGGAGGAGAAGAACGATG
AGATGAGGATCGAGATGGTGCGGCGGGAGGCCTGCATCGTCAACCTGGAGAGCAAGCTGCGGCGCCTCTC
CAAGGACAGCAACAACCTGGACCAGAGTCTGCCCAGGAACCTGCCAGTAACCATCATCTCTCAGGACTTT
GGGGATGCCAGCCCCAGGACCAATGGTCAAGAAGCTGACGATTCTTCCACCTCGGAGGAGTCACCTGAAG
ACAGCAAGTACTTCCTGCCCTACCATCCGCCCCAGCGCAGGATGAACCTGAAGGGCATCCAGCTGCAGAG
AGCCAAATCCCCCATCAGCCTGAAGCGAACATCAGATTTTCAAGCCAAGGGGCACGAGGAAGAAGGCACG
GATGCCAGCCCTAGCTCCTGCGGATCTCTGCCCATCACCAACTCCTTCACCAAGATGCAGCCCCCCCGGA
GCCGCAGCAGCATCATGTCAATCACCGCCGAGCCCCCGGGAAACGACTCCATCGTCAGACGCTACAAGGA
GGACGCGCCCCATCGCAGCACAGTCGAAGAAGACAATGACAGCGGCGGGTTTGACGCCTTAGATCTGGAT
GATGACAGTCACGAACGCTACTCCTTCGGACCCTCCTCCATCCACTCCTCCTCCTCCTCCCACCAATCCG
AGGGCCTGGATGCCTACGACCTGGAGCAGGTCAACCTCATGTTCAGGAAGTTCTCTCTGGAAAGACCCTT
CCGGCCTTCGGTCACCTCTGTGGGGCACGTGCGGGGCCCAGGGCCCTCGGTGCAGCACACGACGCTGAAT
GGCGACAGCCTCACCTCCCAGCTCACCCTGCTGGGGGGCAACGCGCGAGGGAGCTTCGTGCACTCGGTCA
AGCCTGGCTCTCTGGCCGAGAAAGCCGGCCTCCGTGAGGGCCACCAGCTGCTGCTGCTAGAAGGCTGCAT
CCGAGGCGAGAGGCAGAGTGTCCCGTTGGACACATGCACCAAAGAGGAAGCCCACTGGACCATCCAGAGG
TGCAGCGGCCCCGTCACGCTGCACTACAAGGTCAACCACGAAGGGTACCGGAAGCTGGTGAAGGACATGG
AGGACGGCCTGATCACATCGGGGGACTCGTTCTACATCCGGCTGAACCTGAACATCTCCAGCCAGCTGGA
CGCCTGCACCATGTCCCTGAAGTGTGACGATGTTGTGCACGTCCGTGACACCATGTACCAGGACAGGCAC
GAGTGGCTGTGCGCGCGGGTCGACCCTTTCACAGACCATGACCTGGATATGGGCACCATACCCAGCTACA
GCCGAGCCCAGCAGCTCCTCCTGGTGAAACTGCAGCGCCTGATGCACCGAGGCAGCCGGGAGGAGGTAGA
CGGCACCCACCACACCCTGCGGGCACTCCGGAACACCCTGCAGCCAGAAGAAGCGCTTTCAACAAGCGAC
CCCCGGGTCAGCCCCCGTCTCTCGCGAGCAAGCTTCCTTTTTGGCCAGCTCCTTCAGTTCGTCAGCAGGT
CCGAGAACAAGTATAAGCGGATGAACAGCAACGAGCGGGTCCGCATCATCTCGGGGAGTCCGCTAGGGAG
CCTGGCCCGGTCCTCGCTGGACGCCACCAAGCTCTTGACTGAGAAGCAGGAAGAGCTGGACCCTGAGAGC
GAGCTGGGCAAGAACCTCAGCCTCATCCCCTACAGCCTGGTACGCGCCTTCTACTGCGAGCGCCGCCGGC
CCGTGCTCTTCACACCCACCGTGCTGGCCAAGACGCTGGTGCAGAGGCTGCTCAACTCGGGAGGTGCCAT
GGAGTTCACCATCTGCAAGTCAGATATCGTCACAAGAGATGAGTTCCTCAGAAGGCAGAAGACGGAGACC
ATCATCTACTCCCGAGAGAAGAACCCCAACGCGTTCGAATGCATCGCCCCTGCCAACATTGAAGCTGTGG
CCGCCAAGAACAAGCACTGCCTGCTGGAGGCTGGGATCGGCTGCACAAGAGACTTGATCAAGTCCAACAT
CTACCCCATCGTGCTCTTCATCCGGGTGTGTGAGAAGAACATCAAGAGGTTCAGAAAGCTGCTGCCCCGA
CCTGAGACGGAGGAGGAGTTCCTGCGCGTGTGCCGGCTGAAGGAGAAGGAGCTGGAGGCCCTGCCGTGCC
TGTACGCCACGGTGGAACCTGACATGTGGGGCAGCGTAGAGGAGCTGCTCCGCGTTGTCAAGGACAAGAT
CGGCGAGGAGCAGCGCAAGACCATCTGGGTGGACGAGGACCAGCTGGGATCCGGTGAGGGCAGAGGAAGT
CTTCTAACATGCGGTGACGTGGAGGAGAATCCGGGCCCCATGGTGAGCAAGGGCGAGGAGCTGTTCACCG
GGGTGGTGCCCATCCTGGTCGAGCTGGACGGCGACGTAAACGGCCACAAGTTCAGCGTGTCCGGCGAGGG
CGAGGGCGATGCCACCTACGGCAAGCTGACCCTGAAGTTCATCTGCACCACCGGCAAGCTGCCCGTGCCC
TGGCCCACCCTCGTGACCACCCTGACCTACGGCGTGCAGTGCTTCAGCCGCTACCCCGACCACATGAAGC
AGCACGACTTCTTCAAGTCCGCCATGCCCGAAGGCTACGTCCAGGAGCGCACCATCTTCTTCAAGGACGA
CGGCAACTACAAGACCCGCGCCGAGGTGAAGTTCGAGGGCGACACCCTGGTGAACCGCATCGAGCTGAAG
GGCATCGACTTCAAGGAGGACGGCAACATCCTGGGGCACAAGCTGGAGTACAACTACAACAGCCACAACG
TCTATATCATGGCCGACAAGCAGAAGAACGGCATCAAGGTGAACTTCAAGATCCGCCACAACATCGAGGA
CGGCAGCGTGCAGCTCGCCGACCACTACCAGCAGAACACCCCCATCGGCGACGGCCCCGTGCTGCTGCCC
GACAACCACTACCTGAGCACCCAGTCCGCCCTGAGCAAAGACCCCAACGAGAAGCGCGATCACATGGTCC
TGCTGGAGTTCGTGACCGCCGCCGGGATCACTCTCGGCATGGACGAGCTGTACAAGTGAATCTAGAGTCG
ACAATCAACCTCTGGATTACAAAATTTGTGAAAGATTGACTGGTATTCTTAACTATGTTGCTCCTTTTAC
GCTATGTGGATACGCTGCTTTAATGCCTTTGTATCATGCTATTGCTTCCCGTATGGCTTTCATTTTCTCC
TCCTTGTATAAATCCTGGTTGCTGTCTCTTTATGAGGAGTTGTGGCCCGTTGTCAGGCAACGTGGCGTGG
TGTGCACTGTGTTTGCTGACGCAACCCCCACTGGTTGGGGCATTGCCACCACCTGTCAGCTCCTTTCCGG
GACTTTCGCTTTCCCCCTCCCTATTGCCACGGCGGAACTCATCGCCGCCTGCCTTGCCCGCTGCTGGACA
GGGGCTCGGCTGTTGGGCACTGACAATTCCGTGGTGTTGTCGGGGAAGCTGACGTCCTTTCCATGGCTGC
TCGCCTGTGTTGCCACCTGGATTCTGCGCGGGACGTCCTTCTGCTACGTCCCTTCGGCCCTCAATCCAGC
GGACCTTCCTTCCCGCGGCCTGCTGCCGGCTCTGCGGCCTCTTCCGCGTCTTCGCCTTCGCCCTCAGACG
AGTCGGATCTCCCTTTGGGCCGCCTCCCCGCCTGGAATTCGAGCTCGGTACCTTTAAGACCAATGACTTA
CAAGGCAGCTGTAGATCTTAGCCACTTTTTAAAAGAAAAGGGGGGACTGGAAGGGCTAATTCACTCCCAA
CGAAGACAAGATCTGCTTTTTGCTTGTACTGGGTCTCTCTGGTTAGACCAGATCTGAGCCTGGGAGCTCT
CTGGCTAACTAGGGAACCCACTGCTTAAGCCTCAATAAAGCTTGCCTTGAGTGCTTCAAGTAGTGTGTGC
CCGTCTGTTGTGTGACTCTGGTAACTAGAGATCCCTCAGACCCTTTTAGTCAGTGTGGAAAATCTCTAGC
AGTAGTAGTTCATGTCATCTTATTATTCAGTATTTATAACTTGCAAAGAAATGAATATCAGAGAGTGAGA
GGAACTTGTTTATTGCAGCTTATAATGGTTACAAATAAAGCAATAGCATCACAAATTTCACAAATAAAGC
ATTTTTTTCACTGCATTCTAGTTGTGGTTTGTCCAAACTCATCAATGTATCTTATCATGTCTGGCTCTAG
CTATCCCGCCCCTAACTCCGCCCATCCCGCCCCTAACTCCGCCCAGTTCCGCCCATTCTCCGCCCCATGG
CTGACTAATTTTTTTTATTTATGCAGAGGCCGAGGCCGCCTCGGCCTCTGAGCTATTCCAGAAGTAGTGA
GGAGGCTTTTTTGGAGGCCTAGGGACGTACCCAATTCGCCCTATAGTGAGTCGTATTACGCGCGCTCACT
GGCCGTCGTTTTACAACGTCGTGACTGGGAAAACCCTGGCGTTACCCAACTTAATCGCCTTGCAGCACAT
CCCCCTTTCGCCAGCTGGCGTAATAGCGAAGAGGCCCGCACCGATCGCCCTTCCCAACAGTTGCGCAGCC
TGAATGGCGAATGGG
[124 nt withheld, positions 5826-5949]
C
[91 nt withheld, positions 5951-6041]
A
[49 nt withheld, positions 6043-6091]
CCTTTGACGTTGGAGTCCACGTTCTTT
[37 nt withheld, positions 6119-6155]
ACCCTATCTCGGTCTATTCTTTTGATTTATAAGGGATTTTGCCGATTTCGGCCTATTGGTTAAAAAATGA
GCTGATTTAACAAAAATTTAACGCGAATTTTAACAAAATATTAACGCTTACAATTTAGGTGGCACTTTTC
GGGGAAATGTGCGCGGAACCCCTATTTGTTTATTTTTCTAAATACATTCAAATATGTATCCGCTCATGAG
ACAATAACCCTGATAAATGCTTCAATAATATTGAAAAAGGAAGAGTATGAGTATTCAACATTTCCGTGTC
GCCCTTATTCCCTTTTTTGCGGCATTTTGCCTTCCTGTTTTTGCTCACCCAGAAACGCTGGTGAAAGTAA
AAGATGCTGAAGATCAGTTGGGTGCACGAGTGGGTTACATCGAACTGGATCTCAACAGCGGTAAGATCCT
TGAGAGTTTTCGCCCCGAAGAACGTTTTCCAATGATGAGCACTTTTAAAGTTCTGCTATGTGGCGCGGTA
TTATCCCGTATTGACGCCGGGCAAGAGCAACTCGGTCGCCGCATACACTATTCTCAGAATGACTTGGTTG
AGTACTCACCAGTCACAGAAAAGCATCTTACGGATGGCATGACAGTAAGAGAATTATGCAGTGCTGCCAT
AACCATGAGTGATAACACTGCGGCCAACTTACTTCTGACAACGATCGGAGGACCGAAGGAGCTAACCGCT
TTTTTGCACAACATGGGGGATCATGTAACTCGCCTTGATCGTTGGGAACCGGAGCTGAATGAAGCCATAC
CAAACGACGAGCGTGACACCACGATGCCTGTAGCAATGGCAACAACGTTGCGCAAACTATTAACTGGCGA
ACTACTTACTCTAGCTTCCCGGCAACAATTAATAGACTGGATGGAGGCGGATAAAGTTGCAGGACCACTT
CTGCGCTCGGCCCTTCCGGCTGGCTGGTTTATTGCTGATAAATCTGGAGCCGGTGAGCGTGGGTCTCGCG
GTATCATTGCAGCACTGGGGCCAGATGGTAAGCCCTCCCGTATCGTAGTTATCTACACGACGGGGAGTCA
GGCAACTATGGATGAACGAAATAGACAGATCGCTGAGATAGGTGCCTCACTGATTAAGCATTGGTAACTG
TCAGACCAAGTTTACTCATATATACTTTAGATTGATTTAAAACTTCATTTTTAATTTAAAAGGATCTAGG
TGAAGATCCTTTTTGATAATCTCATGACCAAAATCCCTTAACGTGAGTTTTCGTTCCACTGAGCGTCAGA
CCCCGTAGAAAAGATCAAAGGATCTTCTTGAGATCCTTTTTTTCTGCGCGTAATCTGCTGCTTGCAAACA
AAAAAACCACCGCTACCAGCGGTGGTTTGTTTGCCGGATCAAGAGCTACCAACTCTTTTTCCGAAGGTAA
CTGGCTTCAGCAGAGCGCAGATACCAAATACTGTTCTTCTAGTGTAGCCGTAGTTAGGCCACCACTTCAA
GAACTCTGTAGCACCGCCTACATACCTCGCTCTGCTAATCCTGTTACCAGTGGCTGCTGCCAGTGGCGAT
AAGTCGTGTCTTACCGGGTTGGACTCAAGACGATAGTTACCGGATAAGGCGCAGCGGTCGGGCTGAACGG
GGGGTTCGTGCACACAGCCCAGCTTGGAGCGAACGACCTACACCGAACTGAGATACCTACAGCGTGAGCT
ATGAGAAAGCGCCACGCTTCCCGAAGGGAGAAAGGCGGACAGGTATCCGGTAAGCGGCAGGGTCGGAACA
GGAGAGCGCACGAGGGAGCTTCCAGGGGGAAACGCCTGGTATCTTTATAGTCCTGTCGGGTTTCGCCACC
TCTGACTTGAGCGTCGATTTTTGTGATGCTCGTCAGGGGGGCGGAGCCTATGGAAAAACGCCAGCAACGC
GGCCTTTTTACGGTTCCTGGCCTTTTGCTGGCCTTTTGCTCACATGTTCTTTCCTGCGTTATCCCCTGAT
TCTGTGGATAACCGTATTACCGCCTTTGAGTGAGCTGATACCGCTCGCCGCAGCCGAACGACCGAGCGCA
GCGAGTCAGTGAGCGAGGAAGCGGAAGAGCGCCCAATACGCAAACCGCCTCTCCCCGCGCGTTGGCCGAT
TCATTAATGCAGCTGGCACGACAGGTTTCCCGACTGGAAAGCGGGCAGTGAGCGCAACGCAATTAATGTG
AGTTAGCTCACTCATTAGGCACCCCAGGCTTTACACTTTATGCTTCCGGCTCGTATGTTGTGTGGAATTG
TGAGCGGATAACAATTTCACACAGGAAACAGCTATGACCATGATTACGCCAAGCGCGCAATTAACCCTCA
CTAAAGGGAACAAAAGCTGGAGCTGCAAGCTTAATGTAGTCTTATGCAATACTCTTGTAGTCTTGCAACA
TGGTAACGATGAGTTAGCAACATGCCTTACAAGGAGAGAAAAAGCACCGTGCATGCCGATTGGTGGAAGT
AAGGTGGTACGATCGTGCCTTATTAGGAAGGCAACAGACGGGTCTGACATGGATTGGACGAACCACTGAA
TTGCCGCATTGCAGAGATATTGTATTTAAGTGCCTAGCTCGATACATAAACGGGTCTCTCTGGTTAGACC
AGATCTGAGCCTGGGAGCTCTCTGGCTAACTAGGGAACCCACTGCTTAAGCCTCAATAAAGCTTGCCTTG
AGTGCTTCAAGTAGTGTGTGCCCGTCTGTTGTGTGACTCTGGTAACTAGAGATCCCTCAGACCCTTTTAG
TCAGTGTGGAAAATCTCTAGCAGTGGCGCCCGAACAGGGACTTGAAAGCGAAAGGGAAACCAGAGGAGCT
CTCTCGACGCAGGACTCGGCTTGCTGAAGCGCGCACGGCAAGAGGCGAGGGGCGGCGACTGGTGAGTACG
CCAAAAATTTTGACTAGCGGAGGCTAGAAGGAGAGAGATGGGTGCGAGAGCGTCAGTATTAAGCGGGGGA
GAATTAGATCGCGATGGGAAAAAATTCGGTTAAGGCCAGGGGGAAAGAAAAAATATAAATTAAAACATAT
AGTATGGGCAAGCAGGGAGCTAGAACGATTCGCAGTTAATCCTGGCCTGTTAGAAACATCAGAAGGCTGT
AGACAAATACTGGGACAGCTACAACCATCCCTTCAGACAGGATCAGAAGAACTTAGATCATTATATAATA
CAGTAGCAACCCTCTATTGTGTGCATCAAAGGATAGAGATAAAAGACACCAAGGAAGCTTTAGACAAGAT
AGAGGAAGAGCAAAACAAAAGTAAGACCACCGCACAGCAAGCGGCCCTGATCTTCAGACCTGGAGGAGGA
GATATGAGGGACAATTGGAGAAGTGAATTATATAAATATAAAGTAGTAAAAATTGAACCATTAGGAGTAG
CACCCACCAAGGCAAAGAGAAGAGTGGTGCAGAGAGAAAAAAGAGCAGTGGGAATAGGAGCTTTGTTCCT
TGGGTTCTTGGGAGCAGCAGGAAGCACTATGGGCGCAGCGTCAATGACGCTGACGGTACAGGCCAGACAA
TTATTGTCTGGTATAGTGCAGCAGCAGAACAATTTGCTGAGGGCTATTGAGGCGCAACAGCATCTGTTGC
AACTCACAGTCTGGGGCATCAAGCAGCTCCAGGCAAGAATCCTGGCTGTGGAAAGATACCTAAAGGATCA
ACAGCTCCTGGGGATTTGGGGTTGCTCTGGAAAACTCATTTGCACCACTGCTGTGCCTTGGAATGCTAGT
TGGAGTAATGAATCTCTGGAACAGATTTGGAATCACACGACCTGGATGGAGTGGGACAGAGAAATTAACA
ATTACACAAGCTTAATACACTCCTTAATTGAAGAATCGCAAAACCAGCAAGAAAAGAATGAACAAGAATT
ATTGGAATTAGATAAATGGGCAAGTTTGTGGAATTGGTTTAACATAACAAATTGGCTGTGGTATATAAAA
TTATTCATAATGATAGTAGGAGGCTTGGTAGGTTTAAGAATAGTTTTTGCTGTACTTTCTATAGTGAATA
GAGTTAGGCAGGGATATTCACCATTATCGTTTCAGACCCACCTCCCAACCCCGAGGGGACCCGACAGGCC
CGAAGGAATAGAAGAAGAAGGTGGAGAGAGAGACAGAGACAGATCCATTCGATTAGTGAACGGATCTCGA
CGGTATCGGTTAACTTTTAAAAGAAAAGGGGGGATTGGGGGGTACAGTGCAGGGGAAAGAATAGTAGACA
TAATAGCAACAGACATACAAACTAAAGAATTACAAAAACAAATTACAAAAATTCAAAATTTTATCGACGC
GTAGGAACAGAGAAACAGGAGAATATGGGCCAAACAGGATATCTGTGGTAAGCAGTTCCTGCCCCGGCTC
AGGGCCAAGAACAGTTGGAACAGCAGAATATGGGCCAAACAGGATATCTGTGGTAAGCAGTTCCTGCCCC
GGCTCAGGGCCAAGAACAGATGGTCCCCAGATGCGGTCCCGCCCTCAGCAGTTTCTAGAGAACCATCAGA
TGTTTCCAGGGTGCCCCAAGGACCTGAAATGACCCTGTGCCTTATTTGAACTAACCAATCAGTTCGCTTC
TCGCTTCTGTTCGCGCGCTTCTGCTCCCCGAGCTCTATATAAGCAG
